Addgene plasmid #88012: pDONR223-ZNF268
Purpose: Donor Vector containing ZNF268 transcription factor, part of the Human TFome Collection
Depositing lab: Marc Vidal. Depositing organization: Dana-Farber Cancer Institute. Publication: A comprehensive library of human transcription factors for cell fate engineering. Ng AHM, Khoshakhlagh P, Rojo Arias JE, Pasquini G, Wang K, Swiersy A, Shipman SL, Appleton E, Kiaee K, Kohman RE, Vernet A, Dysart M, Leeper K, Saylor W, Huang JY, Graveline A, Taipale J, Hill DE, Vidal M, Melero-Martin JM, Busskamp V, Church GM. Nat Biotechnol. 2021 Apr;39(4):510-519. doi: 10.1038/s41587-020-0742-6. Epub 2020 Nov 30. PubMed 33257861.
Backbone
  Vector backbone: pDONR223
  Backbone manufacturer: Invitrogen
  Backbone size w/o insert (bp): 3000
  Vector type: Gateway Donor Vector
Growth in bacteria
  Bacterial resistance: Spectinomycin, 50 μg/mL
  Growth temperature: 37°C
  Growth strain: DH5alpha
  Copy number: High Copy
Gene/Insert
  Gene/Insert name: ZNF268
  Species: H. sapiens (human)
  Insert size (bp): 2844
  Mutation: Last nucleotide of stop codon removed to allow for Gateway C-terminal fusions
  Entrez Gene: ZNF268 (a.k.a. HZF3)
  Cloning method: Gateway Cloning
  Sequencing primers: 5′ M13F(-21); 3′ M13R
Terms and licenses: Academic/Nonprofit Terms; Industry Terms: Not Available to Industry
Depositor comments: Represents the ORFeome subset of the TFome
How to cite: pDONR223-ZNF268 was a gift from Marc Vidal (Addgene plasmid # 88012 ; http://n2t.net/addgene:88012 ; RRID:Addgene_88012)
