[The description below was written by a language model from this plasmid's Addgene catalogue record and pLannotate feature annotations shown in this document.]
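Description:
pDONR223-ZNF268 is a Gateway entry-type clone built in the Invitrogen pDONR223 donor backbone, carrying the open reading frame of the human zinc-finger transcription factor ZNF268 (also known as HZF3). It is a bacterial propagation plasmid rather than an expression vector. It replicates from a high-copy ColE1/pUC-type origin and is selected with spectinomycin through the aadA (SmR) aminoglycoside adenylyltransferase gene, which sits downstream of a class 1 integron Pc promoter fragment and a short gentamicin-resistance remnant. The sequenced record is 5,634 nt, consistent with a roughly 3 kb backbone plus the 2,844 bp insert.

The ZNF268 insert lies between two attL recombination sites, which the automated annotation labels both as attL3. These sites allow an LR Clonase reaction to transfer the ORF into any compatible Gateway destination vector. The feature table assigns only the first part of the insert (about 880 nt) to ZNF268, as a fragment, although the attL-flanked interval spans the full stated insert length. The last nucleotide of the stop codon has been removed, so the coding sequence can read through into C-terminal tags or fusion partners supplied by the destination vector. No promoter positioned to express the ORF is annotated. The T7 promoter lies just outside one attL site, and rrnB T1 and T2 terminators insulate the cloning region from backbone transcription. Small lacI and lacZα fragments are backbone remnants.

The plasmid belongs to the Human TFome Collection, specifically its ORFeome-derived subset. It serves as a source clone for shuttling ZNF268 into expression vectors for transcription factor overexpression and cell fate engineering studies.
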