Features (pLannotate 1.2.2; 12 found; start..end, strand, type, name):
      2..97      +  protein_bind   attL3: mutant version of attL; recombination site for the Gateway® LR reaction LR Clonase™
    103..984     +  CDS            ZNF268 (fragment): ZN268_HUMAN - Experimental evidence at protein level: Swiss-Prot protein existence level 1. [Isoform 2]: Contributes to cervical carcinogenesis in part through the TNF-alpha-induced NF-kappa-B signaling pathway by interacting with the I-kappa-B-kinase (IKK) core complex. From Homo sapiens (Human).
   2948..3043    -  protein_bind   attL3: mutant version of attL; recombination site for the Gateway® LR reaction LR Clonase™
   3062..3080    -  promoter       T7 promoter: promoter for bacteriophage T7 RNA polymerase
   3270..3293    +  promoter       Pc promoter (fragment): intI1 (promoter lies within the coding sequence); class 1 integron promoter
   3469..3525    +  CDS            GmR (fragment): gentamycin acetyltransferase; aacC1; confers resistance to gentamycin
   3532..4323    +  CDS            SmR: aminoglycoside adenylyltransferase (Murphy, 1985); aadA; confers resistance to spectinomycin and streptomycin
   4416..5004    +  rep_origin     ori: high-copy-number ColE1/pMB1/pBR322/pUC origin of replication
   5187..5279    +  CDS            lacI (fragment): lac repressor; lacI; The lac repressor binds to the lac operator to inhibit transcription in E. coli. This inhibition can be relieved by adding lactose or isopropyl-β-D-thiogalactopyranoside (IPTG).
   5334..5361    -  terminator     rrnB T2 terminator: transcription terminator T2 from the E. coli rrnB gene
   5493..5536    +  terminator     rrnB T1 terminator: Escherichia coli rrnB; transcription terminator T1 from the E. coli rrnB gene
   5583..5619    -  CDS            lacZα (fragment): LacZα fragment of β-galactosidase; lacZ fragment
>Addgene plasmid #88012 | pDONR223-ZNF268 | addgene full sequence | sequence record 189716 | Addgene NGS Result
CAAATAATGATTTTATTTTGACTGATAGTGACCTGTTCGTTGCAACAAATTGATGAGCAATGCTTTTTTA
TAATGCCAACTTTGTACAAAAAAGTTGGCACCATGGCCACCAGGGTCCGGACAGCTTCTATTTGGGTCCC
ACCTCTCCAAGAACGAAACAGTTCATGGGATAGGATCAGAAAGCTCCAAGGTCAGGAATCCATCTTGGGC
CAAGGGACTCCTGGTCTGCAACCTCTCCCTGGAACACCCAGGCAGAAGCAGAAGAGTCGCAGAATAGAGA
AAGTCCTAGAGTGGCTGTTTATTTCCCAAGAGCAGCCAAAAATCACCAAGTCCTGGGGACCTTTGTCATT
CATGGATGTGTTTGTGGATTTTACCTGGGAGGAGTGGCAGCTGCTAGACCCAGCACAGAAGTGCCTGTAC
AGGAGTGTGATGTTGGAGAACTATAGCAACCTGGTGTCCCTAGGGTACCAACACACCAAACCTGATATCA
TCTTCAAGTTGGAACAAGGAGAAGAGCTGTGTATGGTGCAGGCCCAAGTTCCAAATCAGACCTGTCCAAA
CACAGTCTGGAAAATTGATGATCTTATGGATTGGCATCAGGAAAATAAAGACAAGCTGGGAAGTACGGCA
AAAAGCTTTGAATGCACTACATTTGGAAAACTATGTCTTCTTAGTACAAAGTATCTTTCAAGACAAAAAC
CTCATAAATGTGGCACGCATGGAAAGAGTTTGAAATATATAGATTTCACTAGTGATTATGCTAGAAATAA
TCCTAATGGGTTTCAGGTACATGGAAAATCATTCTTCCATTCTAAACATGAGCAAACTGTTATTGGAATA
AAATACTGTGAAAGTATTGAATCTGGAAAAACCGTCAATAAGAAATCGCAACTTATGTGCCAACAAATGT
ATATGGGCGAAAAACCCTTTGGATGCAGCTGTTGTGAGAAAGCCTTCAGCAGCAAGTCATACCTTCTAGT
GCATCAGCAAACTCATGCCGAAGAGAAACCCTATGGTTGTAATGAATGTGGGAAAGACTTCAGTAGTAAA
TCATACCTCATTGTACATCAGAGAATTCATACAGGAGAGAAACTACATGAATGCAGTGAATGCAGGAAAA
CATTCAGTTTCCATTCACAGCTTGTTATACATCAGAGAATTCACACAGGTGAGAATCCCTATGAGTGCTG
TGAATGTGGGAAAGTCTTCAGTAGGAAAGACCAGCTTGTTTCACACCAGAAAACTCATTCAGGACAGAAA
CCATATGTGTGTAATGAATGTGGGAAAGCTTTTGGTTTAAAATCACAGCTCATTATACATGAAAGAATTC
ATACAGGAGAGAAACCATATGAATGCAATGAATGTCAGAAAGCCTTTAATACAAAGTCAAACCTTATGGT
ACATCAGAGAACCCATACAGGGGAGAAACCTTATGTTTGTAGTGATTGTGGAAAAGCCTTTACATTCAAG
TCACAGCTCATTGTACATCAGGGGATTCACACAGGAGTAAAGCCCTATGGGTGTATTCAGTGTGGTAAAG
GATTCAGTTTGAAATCACAGCTCATTGTACATCAGAGAAGTCACACAGGAATGAAACCTTATGTATGCAA
TGAATGTGGCAAAGCCTTCAGGAGCAAGTCATACCTTATTATACATACAAGGACTCATACAGGAGAAAAA
CTCCATGAATGCAACAATTGTGGGAAAGCCTTCAGTTTTAAATCACAGCTCATTATACATCAGAGGATTC
ATACAGGAGAGAACCCCTATGAATGCCATGAATGTGGGAAAGCCTTCAGTCGGAAATACCAGCTTATTTC
ACACCAGAGAACTCATGCAGGAGAGAAGCCTTATGAATGCACCGACTGTGGAAAGGCTTTTGGTTTAAAG
TCACAGCTTATTATACACCAGAGAACTCATACAGGGGAGAAACCATTTGAATGTAGTGAGTGTCAGAAAG
CCTTTAATACAAAGTCAAACCTGATTGTACATCAGAGAACTCATACAGGAGAGAAACCCTATAGTTGTAA
TGAATGTGGAAAAGCCTTTACGTTCAAATCACAGCTCATTGTACATAAAGGAGTGCACACTGGAGTAAAA
CCCTATGGATGCAGTCAATGTGCAAAAACCTTTAGTTTTAAGTCCCAGCTCATTGTACATCAGAGAAGTC
ACACAGGAGTAAAACCATATGGATGCAGTGAGTGTGGGAAAGCCTTCAGGAGCAAGTCATACCTTATTAT
ACATATGAGAACTCATACAGGAGAGAAACCACATGAGTGCAGGGAATGCGGGAAATCCTTTAGTTTCAAT
TCACAACTCATTGTGCATCAGAGAATTCACACAGGAGAAAATCCCTATGAATGCAGTGAATGTGGGAAAG
CCTTTAATAGGAAAGACCAGCTCATTTCACATCAGCGAACTCATGCAGGGGAAAAGCCTTATGGGTGCAG
TGAATGTGGGAAAGCTTTTAGCAGCAAGTCATACCTAATTATACACATGAGAACTCATTCAGGTGAAAAA
CCATATGAATGTAATGAATGTGGGAAAGCCTTCATTTGGAAATCACTACTCATTGTACATGAGCGAACTC
ATGCAGGGGTCAACCCTTATAAATGCAGTCAATGTGAGAAATCCTTCAGTGGGAAATTACGCCTTCTTGT
ACACCAGAGAATGCACACAAGAGAGAAACCATATGAATGCAGTGAGTGTGGAAAAGCCTTCATTAGGAAT
TCTCAACTCATTGTACATCAAAGAACTCATTCAGGAGAGAAACCCTATGGGTGCAATGAATGTGGGAAAA
CCTTCTCTCAAAAATCAATTCTCAGTGCACATCAGAGAACACATACAGGAGAGAAGCCTTGTAAGTGCAC
TGAATGTGGGAAAGCCTTTTGTTGGAAGTCACAGCTCATTATGCATCAGAGAACTCATGTAGATGACAAA
CATTTGCCAACTTTCTTGTACAAAGTTGGCATTATAAGAAAGCATTGCTTATCAATTTGTTGCAACGAAC
AGGTCACTATCAGTCAAAATAAAATCATTATTTGCCATCCAGCTGATATCCCCTATAGTGAGTCGTATTA
CATGGTCATAGCTGTTTCCTGGCAGCTCTGGCCCGTGTCTCAAAATCTCTGATGTTACATTGCACAAGAT
AAAAATATATCATCATGCCTCCTCTAGACCAGCCAGGACAGAAATGCCTCGACTTCGCTGCTACCCAAGG
TTGCCGGGTGACGCACACCGTGGAAACGGATGAAGGCACGAACCCAGTGGACATAAGCCTGTTCGGTTCG
TAAGCTGTAATGCAAGTAGCGTATGCGCTCACGCAACTGGTCCAGAACCTTGACCGAACGCAGCGGTGGT
AACGGCGCAGTGGCGGTTTTCATGGCTTGTTATGACTGTTTTTTTGGGGTACAGTCTATGCCTCGGGCAT
CCAAGCAGCAAGCGCGTTACGCCGTGGGTCGATGTTTGATGTTATGGAGCAGCAACGATGTTACGCAGCA
GGGCAGTCGCCCTAAAACAAAGTTAAACATTATGAGGGAAGCGGTGATCGCCGAAGTATCGACTCAACTA
TCAGAGGTAGTTGGCGTCATCGAGCGCCATCTCGAACCGACGTTGCTGGCCGTACATTTGTACGGCTCCG
CAGTGGATGGCGGCCTGAAGCCACACAGTGATATTGATTTGCTGGTTACGGTGACCGTAAGGCTTGATGA
AACAACGCGGCGAGCTTTGATCAACGACCTTTTGGAAACTTCGGCTTCCCCTGGAGAGAGCGAGATTCTC
CGCGCTGTAGAAGTCACCATTGTTGTGCACGACGACATCATTCCGTGGCGTTATCCAGCTAAGCGCGAAC
TGCAATTTGGAGAATGGCAGCGCAATGACATTCTTGCAGGTATCTTCGAGCCAGCCACGATCGACATTGA
TCTGGCTATCTTGCTGACAAAAGCAAGAGAACATAGCGTTGCCTTGGTAGGTCCAGCGGCGGAGGAACTC
TTTGATCCGGTTCCTGAACAGGATCTATTTGAGGCGCTAAATGAAACCTTAACGCTATGGAACTCGCCGC
CCGACTGGGCTGGCGATGAGCGAAATGTAGTGCTTACGTTGTCCCGCATTTGGTACAGCGCAGTAACCGG
CAAAATCGCGCCGAAGGATGTCGCTGCCGACTGGGCAATGGAGCGCCTGCCGGCCCAGTATCAGCCCGTC
ATACTTGAAGCTAGACAGGCTTATCTTGGACAAGAAGAAGATCGCTTGGCCTCGCGCGCAGATCAGTTGG
AAGAATTTGTCCACTACGTGAAAGGCGAGATCACCAAGGTAGTCGGCAAATAACCCTCGAGCCACCCATG
ACCAAAATCCCTTAACGTGAGTTACGCGTCGTTCCACTGAGCGTCAGACCCCGTAGAAAAGATCAAAGGA
TCTTCTTGAGATCCTTTTTTTCTGCGCGTAATCTGCTGCTTGCAAACAAAAAAACCACCGCTACCAGCGG
TGGTTTGTTTGCCGGATCAAGAGCTACCAACTCTTTTTCCGAAGGTAACTGGCTTCAGCAGAGCGCAGAT
ACCAAATACTGTTCTTCTAGTGTAGCCGTAGTTAGGCCACCACTTCAAGAACTCTGTAGCACCGCCTACA
TACCTCGCTCTGCTAATCCTGTTACCAGTGGCTGCTGCCAGTGGCGATAAGTCGTGTCTTACCGGGTTGG
ACTCAAGACGATAGTTACCGGATAAGGCGCAGCGGTCGGGCTGAACGGGGGGTTCGTGCACACAGCCCAG
CTTGGAGCGAACGACCTACACCGAACTGAGATACCTACAGCGTGAGCTATGAGAAAGCGCCACGCTTCCC
GAAGGGAGAAAGGCGGACAGGTATCCGGTAAGCGGCAGGGTCGGAACAGGAGAGCGCACGAGGGAGCTTC
CAGGGGGAAACGCCTGGTATCTTTATAGTCCTGTCGGGTTTCGCCACCTCTGACTTGAGCGTCGATTTTT
GTGATGCTCGTCAGGGGGGCGGAGCCTATGGAAAAACGCCAGCAACGCGGCCTTTTTACGGTTCCTGGCC
TTTTGCTGGCCTTTTGCTCACATGTTCTTTCCTGCGTTATCCCCTGATTCTGTGGATAACCGTATTACCG
CCTTTGAGTGAGCTGATACCGCTCGCCGCAGCCGAACGACCGAGCGCAGCGAGTCAGTGAGCGAGGAAGC
GGAAGAGCGCCCAATACGCAAACCGCCTCTCCCCGCGCGTTGGCCGATTCATTAATGCAGCTGGCACGAC
AGGTTTCCCGACTGGAAAGCGGGCAGTGAGCGCAACGCAATTAATACGCGTACCGCTAGCCAGGAAGAGT
TTGTAGAAACGCAAAAAGGCCATCCGTCAGGATGGCCTTCTGCTTAGTTTGATGCCTGGCAGTTTATGGC
GGGCGTCCTGCCCGCCACCCTCCGGGCCGTTGCTTCACAACGTTCAAATCCGCTCCCGGCGGATTTGTCC
TACTCAGGAGAGCGTTCACCGACAAACAACAGATAAAACGAAAGGCCCAGTCTTCCGACTGAGCCTTTCG
TTTTATTTGATGCCTGGCAGTTCCCTACTCTCGCGTTAACGCTAGCATGGATGTTTTCCCAGTCACGACG
TTGTAAAACGACGGCCAGTCTTAAGCTCGGGCCC
