>Addgene plasmid #88012 | pDONR223-ZNF268 | depositor partial sequence | sequence record 171616 | insert
ATGGCCACCAGGGTCCGGACAGCTTCTATTTGGGTCCCACCTCTCCAAGAACGAAACAGTTCATGGGATA
GGATCAGAAAGCTCCAAGGTCAGGAATCCATCTTGGGCCAAGGGACTCCTGGTCTGCAACCTCTCCCTGG
AACACCCAGGCAGAAGCAGAAGAGTCGCAGAATAGAGAAAGTCCTAGAGTGGCTGTTTATTTCCCAAGAG
CAGCCAAAAATCACCAAGTCCTGGGGACCTTTGTCATTCATGGATGTGTTTGTGGATTTTACCTGGGAGG
AGTGGCAGCTGCTAGACCCAGCACAGAAGTGCCTGTACAGGAGTGTGATGTTGGAGAACTATAGCAACCT
GGTGTCCCTAGGGTACCAACACACCAAACCTGATATCATCTTCAAGTTGGAACAAGGAGAAGAGCTGTGT
ATGGTGCAGGCCCAAGTTCCAAATCAGACCTGTCCAAACACAGTCTGGAAAATTGATGATCTTATGGATT
GGCATCAGGAAAATAAAGACAAGCTGGGAAGTACGGCAAAAAGCTTTGAATGCACTACATTTGGAAAACT
ATGTCTTCTTAGTACAAAGTATCTTTCAAGACAAAAACCTCATAAATGTGGCACGCATGGAAAGAGTTTG
AAATATATAGATTTCACTAGTGATTATGCTAGAAATAATCCTAATGGGTTTCAGGTACATGGAAAATCAT
TCTTCCATTCTAAACATGAGCAAACTGTTATTGGAATAAAATACTGTGAAAGTATTGAATCTGGAAAAAC
CGTCAATAAGAAATCGCAACTTATGTGCCAACAAATGTATATGGGCGAAAAACCCTTTGGATGCAGCTGT
TGTGAGAAAGCCTTCAGCAGCAAGTCATACCTTCTAGTGCATCAGCAAACTCATGCCGAAGAGAAACCCT
ATGGTTGTAATGAATGTGGGAAAGACTTCAGTAGTAAATCATACCTCATTGTACATCAGAGAATTCATAC
AGGAGAGAAACTACATGAATGCAGTGAATGCAGGAAAACATTCAGTTTCCATTCACAGCTTGTTATACAT
CAGAGAATTCACACAGGTGAGAATCCCTATGAGTGCTGTGAATGTGGGAAAGTCTTCAGTAGGAAAGACC
AGCTTGTTTCACACCAGAAAACTCATTCAGGACAGAAACCATATGTGTGTAATGAATGTGGGAAAGCTTT
TGGTTTAAAATCACAGCTCATTATACATGAAAGAATTCATACAGGAGAGAAACCATATGAATGCAATGAA
TGTCAGAAAGCCTTTAATACAAAGTCAAACCTTATGGTACATCAGAGAACCCATACAGGGGAGAAACCTT
ATGTTTGTAGTGATTGTGGAAAAGCCTTTACATTCAAGTCACAGCTCATTGTACATCAGGGGATTCACAC
AGGAGTAAAGCCCTATGGGTGTATTCAGTGTGGTAAAGGATTCAGTTTGAAATCACAGCTCATTGTACAT
CAGAGAAGTCACACAGGAATGAAACCTTATGTATGCAATGAATGTGGCAAAGCCTTCAGGAGCAAGTCAT
ACCTTATTATACATACAAGGACTCATACAGGAGAAAAACTCCATGAATGCAACAATTGTGGGAAAGCCTT
CAGTTTTAAATCACAGCTCATTATACATCAGAGGATTCATACAGGAGAGAACCCCTATGAATGCCATGAA
TGTGGGAAAGCCTTCAGTCGGAAATACCAGCTTATTTCACACCAGAGAACTCATGCAGGAGAGAAGCCTT
ATGAATGCACCGACTGTGGAAAGGCTTTTGGTTTAAAGTCACAGCTTATTATACACCAGAGAACTCATAC
AGGGGAGAAACCATTTGAATGTAGTGAGTGTCAGAAAGCCTTTAATACAAAGTCAAACCTGATTGTACAT
CAGAGAACTCATACAGGAGAGAAACCCTATAGTTGTAATGAATGTGGAAAAGCCTTTACGTTCAAATCAC
AGCTCATTGTACATAAAGGAGTGCACACTGGAGTAAAACCCTATGGATGCAGTCAATGTGCAAAAACCTT
TAGTTTTAAGTCCCAGCTCATTGTACATCAGAGAAGTCACACAGGAGTAAAACCATATGGATGCAGTGAG
TGTGGGAAAGCCTTCAGGAGCAAGTCATACCTTATTATACATATGAGAACTCATACAGGAGAGAAACCAC
ATGAGTGCAGGGAATGCGGGAAATCCTTTAGTTTCAATTCACAACTCATTGTGCATCAGAGAATTCACAC
AGGAGAAAATCCCTATGAATGCAGTGAATGTGGGAAAGCCTTTAATAGGAAAGACCAGCTCATTTCACAT
CAGCGAACTCATGCAGGGGAAAAGCCTTATGGGTGCAGTGAATGTGGGAAAGCTTTTAGCAGCAAGTCAT
ACCTAATTATACACATGAGAACTCATTCAGGTGAAAAACCATATGAATGTAATGAATGTGGGAAAGCCTT
CATTTGGAAATCACTACTCATTGTACATGAGCGAACTCATGCAGGGGTCAACCCTTATAAATGCAGTCAA
TGTGAGAAATCCTTCAGTGGGAAATTACGCCTTCTTGTACACCAGAGAATGCACACAAGAGAGAAACCAT
ATGAATGCAGTGAGTGTGGAAAAGCCTTCATTAGGAATTCTCAACTCATTGTACATCAAAGAACTCATTC
AGGAGAGAAACCCTATGGGTGCAATGAATGTGGGAAAACCTTCTCTCAAAAATCAATTCTCAGTGCACAT
CAGAGAACACATACAGGAGAGAAGCCTTGTAAGTGCACTGAATGTGGGAAAGCCTTTTGTTGGAAGTCAC
AGCTCATTATGCATCAGAGAACTCATGTAGATGACAAACATTGA
